>Addgene plasmid #225454 | pcDNA3puro-mGFP-FXR1-N1-KH12mut (T236D H237D K299D N300D) | addgene full sequence | sequence record 448477 | Addgene NGS Result
GTTAGCCAGAGAGCTCTGCTTATATAGACCTCCCACCGTACACGCCTACCGCCCATTTGCGTCAATGGGG
CGGAGTTGTTACGACATTTTGGAAAGTCCCGTTGATTTTGGTGCCAAAACAAACTCCCATTGACGTCAAT
GGGGTGGAGACTTGGAAATCCCCGTGAGTCAAACCGCTATCCACGCCCATTGATGTACTGCCAAAACCGC
ATCACCATGGTAATAGCGATGACTAATACGTAGATGTACTGCCAAGTAGGAAAGTCCCATAAGGTCATGT
ACTGGGCATAATGCCAGGCGGGCCATTTACCGTCATTGACGTCAATAGGGGGCGTACTTGGCATATGATA
CACTTGATGTACTGCCAAGTGGGCAGTTTACCGTAAATACTCCACCCATTGACGTCAATGGAAAGTCCCT
ATTGGCGTTACTATGGGAACATACGTCATTATTGACGTCAATGGGCGGGGGTCGTTGGGCGGTCAGCCAG
GCGGGCCATTTACCGTAAGTTATGTAACGCGGAACTCCATATATGGGCTATGAACTAATGACCCCGTAAT
TGATTACTATTAATAACTAGTCAATAATCAATGTCAACGCGTATATCTGGCCCGTACATCGCGAAGCAGC
GCAAAACGCCTAACCCTAAGCAGATTCTTCATGCAATTGTCGGTCAAGCCTTGCCTTGTTGTAGCTTAAA
TTTTGCTCGCGCACTACTCAGCGACCTCCAACACACAAGCAGGGAGCAGATACTGGCTTAACTATGCGGC
ATCAGAGCAGATTGTACTGAGAGTGCACCATAGGGGATCGGGAGATCTCCCGATCCGTCGACGTCAGGTG
GCACTTTTCGGGGAAATGTGCGCGGAACCCCTATTTGTTTATTTTTCTAAATACATTCAAATATGTATCC
GCTCATGAGACAATAACCCTGATAAATGCTTCAATAATATTGAAAAAGGAAGAGTATGAGTATTCAACAT
TTCCGTGTCGCCCTTATTCCCTTTTTTGCGGCATTTTGCCTTCCTGTTTTTGCTCACCCAGAAACGCTGG
TGAAAGTAAAAGATGCTGAAGATCAGTTGGGTGCACGAGTGGGTTACATCGAACTGGATCTCAACAGCGG
TAAGATCCTTGAGAGTTTTCGCCCCGAAGAACGTTTTCCAATGATGAGCACTTTTAAAGTTCTGCTATGT
GGCGCGGTATTATCCCGTATTGACGCCGGGCAAGAGCAACTCGGTCGCCGCATACACTATTCTCAGAATG
ACTTGGTTGAGTACTCACCAGTCACAGAAAAGCATCTTACGGATGGCATGACAGTAAGAGAATTATGCAG
TGCTGCCATAACCATGAGTGATAACACTGCGGCCAACTTACTTCTGACAACGATCGGAGGACCGAAGGAG
CTAACCGCTTTTTTGCACAACATGGGGGATCATGTAACTCGCCTTGATCGTTGGGAACCGGAGCTGAATG
AAGCCATACCAAACGACGAGCGTGACACCACGATGCCTGTAGCAATGGCAACAACGTTGCGCAAACTATT
AACTGGCGAACTACTTACTCTAGCTTCCCGGCAACAATTAATAGACTGGATGGAGGCGGATAAAGTTGCA
GGACCACTTCTGCGCTCGGCCCTTCCGGCTGGCTGGTTTATTGCTGATAAATCTGGAGCCGGTGAGCGTG
GGTCTCGCGGTATCATTGCAGCACTGGGGCCAGATGGTAAGCCCTCCCGTATCGTAGTTATCTACACGAC
GGGGAGTCAGGCAACTATGGATGAACGAAATAGACAGATCGCTGAGATAGGTGCCTCACTGATTAAGCAT
TGGTAACTGTCAGACCAAGTTTACTCATATATACTTTAGATTGATTTAAAACTTCATTTTTAATTTAAAA
GGATCTAGGTGAAGATCCTTTTTGATAATCTCATGACCAAAATCCCTTAACGTGAGTTTTCGTTCCACTG
AGCGTCAGACCCCGTAGAAAAGATCAAAGGATCTTCTTGAGATCCTTTTTTTCTGCGCGTAATCTGCTGC
TTGCAAACAAAAAAACCACCGCTACCAGCGGTGGTTTGTTTGCCGGATCAAGAGCTACCAACTCTTTTTC
CGAAGGTAACTGGCTTCAGCAGAGCGCAGATACCAAATACTGTTCTTCTAGTGTAGCCGTAGTTAGGCCA
CCACTTCAAGAACTCTGTAGCACCGCCTACATACCTCGCTCTGCTAATCCTGTTACCAGTGGCTGCTGCC
AGTGGCGATAAGTCGTGTCTTACCGGGTTGGACTCAAGACGATAGTTACCGGATAAGGCGCAGCGGTCGG
GCTGAACGGGGGGTTCGTGCACACAGCCCAGCTTGGAGCGAACGACCTACACCGAACTGAGATACCTACA
GCGTGAGCTATGAGAAAGCGCCACGCTTCCCGAAGGGAGAAAGGCGGACAGGTATCCGGTAAGCGGCAGG
GTCGGAACAGGAGAGCGCACGAGGGAGCTTCCAGGGGGAAACGCCTGGTATCTTTATAGTCCTGTCGGGT
TTCGCCACCTCTGACTTGAGCGTCGATTTTTGTGATGCTCGTCAGGGGGGCGGAGCCTATGGAAAAACGC
CAGCAACGCGGCCTTTTTACGGTTCCTGGCCTTTTGCTGGCCTTTTGCTCACATGTTCTTTCCTGCGTTA
TCCCCTGATTCTGTGGATAACCGTATTACCGCCTTTGAGTGAGCTGATACCGCTCGCCGCAGCCGAACGA
CCGAGCGCAGCGAGTCAGTGAGCGAGGAAGCGGAAGAGCGCCCAATACGCAAACCGCCTCTCCCCGCGCG
TTGGCCGATTCATTAATGCAGCTGGCACGACAGGTTTCCCGACTGGAAAGCGGGCAGTGAGCGCAACGCA
ATTAATGTGAGTTAGCTCACTCATTAGGCACCCCAGGCTTTACACTTTATGCTTCCGGCTCGTATGTTGT
GTGGAATTGTGAGCGGATAACAATTTCACACAGGAAACAGCTATGACCATGATTACGCCAAGCTCTAGCT
AGAGGTCGACGGTATACAGACATGATAAGATACATTGATGAGTTTGGACAAACCACAACTAGAATGCAGT
GAAAAAAATGCTTTATTTGTGAAATTTGTGATGCTATTGCTTTATTTGTAACCATTATAAGCTGCAATAA
ACAAGTTGGGGTGGGCGAAGAACTCCAGCATGAGATCCCCGCGCTGGAGGATCATCCAGCCGGCGTCCCG
GAAAACGATTCCGAAGCCCAACCTTTCATAGAAGGCGGCGGTGGAATCGAAATCTCGTGATGGCAGGTTG
GGCGTCGCTTGGTCGGTCATTTCGAACCCCAGAGTCCCGCTCAGGCACCGGGCTTGCGGGTCATGCACCA
GGTGCGCGGTCCTTCGGGCACCTCGACGTCGGCGGTGACGGTGAAGCCGAGCCGCTCGTAGAAGGGGAGG
TTGCGGGGCGCGGAGGTCTCCAGGAAGGCGGGCACCCCGGCGCGCTCGGCCGCCTCCACTCCGGGGAGCA
CGACGGCGCTGCCCAGACCCTTGCCCTGGTGGTCGGGCGAGACGCCGACGGTGGCCAGGAACCACGCGGG
CTCCTTGGGCCGGTGCGGCGCCAGGAGGCCTTCCATCTGTTGCTGCGCGGCCAGCCGGGAACCGCTCAAC
TCGGCCATGCGCGGGCCGATCTCGGCGAACACCGCCCCCGCTTCGACGCTCTCCGGCGTGGTCCAGACCG
CCACCGCGGCGCCGTCGTCCGCGACCCACACCTTGCCGATGTCGAGCCCGACGCGCGTGAGGAAGAGTTC
TTGCAGCTCGGTGACCCGCTCGATGTGGCGGTCCGGATCGACGGTGTGGCGCGTGGCGGGGTAGTCGGCG
AACGCGGCGGCGAGGGTGCGTACGGCCCTGGGGACGTCGTCGCGGGTGGCGAGGCGCACCGTGGGCTTGT
ACTCGGTCATGGTTGGGAGCTTTTTGCAAAAGCCTAGGCCTCCAAAAAAGCCTCCTCACTACTTCTGGAA
TAGCTCAGAGGCAGAGGCGGCCTCGGCCTCTGCATAAATAAAAAAAATTAGTCAGCCATGGGGCGGAGAA
TGGGCGGAACTGGGCGGAGTTAGGGGCGGGATGGGCGGAGTTAGGGGCGGGACTATGGTTGCTGACTAAT
TGAGATGCATGCTTTGCATACTTCTGCCTGCTGGGGAGCCTGGGGACTTTCCACACCTGGTTGCTGACTA
ATTGAGATGCATGCTTTGCATACTTCTGCCTGCTGGGGAGCCTGGGGACTTTCCACACCCTAACTGACAC
ACATTCCACAGAATTAATTCGCGTTAAATTTTTGTTAAATCAGCTCATTTTTTAACCAATAGGCCGAAAT
CGGCAAAATCCCTTATAAATCAAAAGAATAGACCGAGATAGGGT
[37 nt withheld, positions 4385-4421]
AAAGAACGTGGACTCCAACGTCAAAGG
[49 nt withheld, positions 4449-4497]
T
[91 nt withheld, positions 4499-4589]
G
[124 nt withheld, positions 4591-4714]
GGGGATACCCCCTAGAGCCCCAGCTGGTTCTTTCCGCCTCAGAAGCCATAGAGCCCACCGCATCCCCAGC
ATGCCTGCTATTGTCTTCCCAATCCTCCCCCTTGCTGTCCTGCCCCACCCCACCCCCCAGAATAGAATGA
CACCTACTCAGACAATGCGATGCAATTTCCTCATTTTATTAGGAAAGGACAGTGGGAGTGGCACCTTCCA
GGGTCAAGGAAGGCACGGGGGAGGGGCAAACAACAGATGGCTGGCAACTAGAAGGCACAGTCGAGGCTGA
TCAGCGGGTTTAAACGGGCCCTCTAGACTCGAGTTATGAAACACCATTCAGGACTGCTGCTTCTTGAGTG
TTTTCTTCTTTTAAGGTATTAATCTTTTCTTCTCCTGGAGTACGCTGTAGCTTAGAAATGTCATCGCCAG
AAGCACTAGTTGGGCCGTTTATTGCCTTTTCTGAAGGACCATGCTCTTCAATCACATCTTTTGCCATTTC
TTTCTTGTTTTTAGCCAAAGTTTCCCTTGGGAGGTTTCTTTGTCTGCTCTGAGACTCAGCTCTAGAAATA
TAATCTGCAACTGTGACTAGCCCATTTTCATTAACTGAAGCTGTATCAGATTCAGTCATTCCATCCATCA
GAACAGCATCTTCATCAGTCCTTCGTCTACGAGACCGCCTACGACGGTTAGTGGAATGGTGGCTTTCGGA
TGCATCAGTGTCTGCAGTCTGATCTGATTCTGTATTATCAAGTAAGCTGTATGGATTGCTGTCTGGATCT
TTGAGCACAGAACTGATGGAGGATTTGCCACCACGTGGTCCACCACGACCTCGACCCCCTGAAACACTTC
TGCCTCTTCCTCCTGGGCGTCTCCTGCTGTCACGCTGATGTCGGCTGTCTCGATCATCTTCTCCTGCCAA
TGACCAATCACTCAGCTCGTCTTTACGCTCAGATTCCGTTTCAGAGGGGTTAGACAGCTCAGAATTTGTA
CCATAACCGGAGGTGTAATTAGGTCCCCGACGACCTCTGCCTCTTCCGCTATAAGACCTAGAACCAATCT
GTCGCAGCTGTTCATCAATCTGTAGGCGTTCCATTCTTAGCTGTTCTACTTCCTTTAGATAGGCAATATG
ATACTCTAGAAGAACCTGCACATTTCCAATGCTTTCTTTAGTGCCAACAAATACAAATGGAACCATACCG
TCTTCTCTGGGTAATTTATTTTCATTGTCCCCTTCAATTCTCACTCGAACCACACCAGATTTGTCCACTA
TTTCTTGAATAACTTTGCCATCATCTCCAATTACTTTTCCAACGAGATTCCTAGGAACCTGAATAAAATC
CTCCACAAATTCCAAGAAACCTCTAGCCTTTTTTACAGCATCAGCACTCTCTCCGTAGATTCTGAATGTT
CCAGTATCTTCATCTAGCTCAATGGCGGTAACTCCAGGAACCTTCCTAGCTTGCTGGATGTTACTACCAT
CGTCTCCTATTGCCAGGCCCATTAAATCTTCTCTCACAACAAATTCCTCATGAAAAGCTGCTGCAAGTTG
TTTTGTGCATTCTAAATGCTTAGTGGCCTCTTCATTTCTGGACATAAGCATCAACTTCGTACGAATACTT
CGCAAATGCATGTCACTTAAGATGTTTACTCTCTTCACAGTTGCTTCACTGGCAGACAGTATCATTAGCT
GTGTTGTTTCTGGATGGTAAAAAATTCTGCATGCTCCTACTGCTTTCTTAAAATCTTTATGTGCATTTTC
ATTAGCACACGCCTCTCTCAAATCCTCAGGAACATCCACTGTGCATTTAAAGAAGGTATTTTTTTTGACA
GTTTTATTTTGATTGACAGGCCGAAGTCGTTCAAATGTGACTATTTCATTGTAAGTAGCGTCACAAGCAG
CATATTCAATGACATAAAATTCTCCTTTCATCATCCGAACTTTAGCCAACCACCACCCACATGGCTCTTG
GTCATTTGCTCTTGAATATACCTCTACTTCATCTCCTTCACTAATTTCTTTTTTTATATCAGGTGGTGGT
GGTAATCTAACTTCATTAAATGGAACCTGGCGTTCTGGTTGCCAATTATTTTCAAAAACAACTGTAAGGG
AGTCTTCATGAACATCTTTGATAAATCCCTTGTAGAAAGCCCCGTTAGAGCCGCGAACCTCCACCGTCAG
CTCCGCCTTGTACAGCTCGTCCATGCCGAGAGTGATCCCGGCGGCGGTCACGAACTCCAGCAGGACCATG
TGATCGCGCTTCTCGTTGGGGTCTTTGCTCAGCTTGGACTGGGTGCTCAGGTAGTGGTTGTCGGGCAGCA
GCACGGGGCCGTCGCCGATGGGGGTGTTCTGCTGGTAGTGGTCGGCGAGCTGCACGCTGCCGTCCTCGAT
GTTGTGGCGGATCTTGAAGTTCACCTTGATGCCGTTCTTCTGCTTGTCGGCCATGATATAGACGTTGTGG
CTGTTGTAGTTGTACTCCAGCTTGTGCCCCAGGATGTTGCCGTCCTCCTTGAAGTCGATGCCCTTCAGCT
CGATGCGGTTCACCAGGGTGTCGCCCTCGAACTTCACCTCGGCGCGGGTCTTGTAGTTGCCGTCGTCCTT
GAAGAAGATGGTGCGCTCCTGGACGTAGCCTTCGGGCATGGCGGACTTGAAGAAGTCGTGCTGCTTCATG
TGGTCGGGGTAGCGGCTGAAGCACTGCACGCCGTAGGTCAGGGTGGTCACGAGGGTGGGCCAGGGCACGG
GCAGCTTGCCGGTGGTGCAGATGAACTTCAGGGTCAGCTTGCCGTAGGTGGCATCGCCCTCGCCCTCGCC
GGACACGCTGAACTTGTGGCCGTTTACGTCGCCGTCCAGCTCGACCAGGATGGGCACCACCCCGGTGAAC
AGCTCCTCGCCCTTGCTCACCATGGTTGCTAGCCAGCTTGGGTCTCCCTATAGTGAGTCGTATTAATTTC
GATAAGCCAGTAAGCAGTGGGTTCTCTA
Features (pLannotate 1.2.2; 21 found; start..end, strand, type, name):
     12..215     -  promoter       CMV promoter: human cytomegalovirus (CMV) immediate early promoter
    216..595     -  enhancer       CMV enhancer: human cytomegalovirus immediate early enhancer
    750..802     +  misc_feature   bom (fragment): basis of mobility region from pBR322
    861..965     +  promoter       AmpR promoter: bla
    966..1826    +  CDS            AmpR: β-lactamase; bla; confers resistance to ampicillin, carbenicillin, and related antibiotics
   1997..2585    +  rep_origin     ori: high-copy-number ColE1/pMB1/pBR322/pUC origin of replication
   2768..2860    +  CDS            lacI (fragment): lac repressor; lacI; The lac repressor binds to the lac operator to inhibit transcription in E. coli. This inhibition can be relieved by adding lactose or isopropyl-β-D-thiogalactopyranoside (IPTG).
   2873..2894    +  protein_bind   CAP binding site: CAP binding activates transcription in the presence of cAMP. E. coli catabolite activator protein
   2909..2939    +  promoter       lac promoter: promoter for the E. coli lac operon
   2947..2963    +  protein_bind   lac operator: The lac repressor binds to the lac operator to inhibit transcription in E. coli. This inhibition can be relieved by adding lactose or isopropyl-β-D-thiogalactopyranoside (IPTG). lac repressor encoded by lacI
   3036..3157    -  polyA_signal   SV40 poly(A) signal: SV40 polyadenylation signal
   3152..3310    -  CDS            ble (fragment): BLE_KLEPN - Experimental evidence at protein level: Swiss-Prot protein existence level 1. Binding protein with a strong affinity to the bleomycin family of antibiotics. Binds to CL990; an antimitotic-antibiotic compound. From Klebsiella pneumoniae.
   3331..3930    -  CDS            PuroR: puromycin N-acetyltransferase; pac from Streptomyces alboniger; confers resistance to puromycin
   3943..4272    -  promoter       SV40 promoter: SV40 enhancer and early promoter
   4286..4714    -  rep_origin     f1 ori (sequence partly withheld): f1 bacteriophage origin of replication; arrow indicates direction of (+) strand synthesis
   4735..4756    -  promoter       SV40 promoter (fragment): SV40 enhancer and early promoter
   4760..4984    -  polyA_signal   bGH poly(A) signal: bovine growth hormone polyadenylation signal
   5031..6890    -  CDS            FXR1: FXR1_HUMAN - Experimental evidence at protein level: Swiss-Prot protein existence level 1. RNA-binding protein required for embryonic and postnatal development of muscle tissue (PubMed:30770808). May regulate intracellular transport and local translation of certain mRNAs (By similarity). From Homo sapiens (Human).
   6891..7607    -  CDS            mEGFP: mEGFP is a basic (constitutively fluorescent) green fluorescent protein published in 2002, derived from Aequorea victoria. It has moderate acid sensitivity.
   7631..7649    -  promoter       T7 promoter: promoter for bacteriophage T7 RNA polymerase
   7665..16      -  LTR            5' LTR (truncated) (fragment) (across the origin): truncated 5' long terminal repeat (LTR) from HIV-1
