[The description below was written by a language model from this plasmid's Addgene catalogue record and pLannotate feature annotations shown in this document.]
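Description:
pcDNA3puro-mGFP-FXR1-N1-KH12mut is a mammalian expression plasmid built on a pcDNA3-puro backbone. It produces human FXR1 isoform a fused at its N terminus to monomeric EGFP. The sequenced record is 7,682 nt. In it, the CMV immediate-early enhancer and promoter drive a single open reading frame in which the mEGFP coding sequence runs directly into FXR1, and the transcript ends at a bovine growth hormone polyadenylation signal. A T7 promoter lies between the CMV promoter and the fusion gene, a standard pcDNA3 feature that allows in vitro transcription or serves as a sequencing primer site. The FXR1 insert carries four aspartate substitutions: T236D, H237D, K299D and N300D. The "KH12mut" part of the name suggests these target the first and second KH domains of this RNA-binding protein, although the record does not describe their functional effect. The depositor notes that the coding sequence is resistant to a specific FXR1-targeting shRNA, which implies the construct can be expressed in cells where endogenous FXR1 has been knocked down.

For propagation in E. coli, the plasmid has a high-copy ColE1/pUC-type origin and an ampicillin resistance gene (β-lactamase), along with an f1 origin. Transfected mammalian cells can be selected with puromycin through a puromycin N-acetyltransferase cassette driven by the SV40 enhancer/early promoter and terminated by an SV40 poly(A) signal. The annotation also lists several short fragments: bom, lacI, lac promoter/operator elements, a ble remnant, and a short match to an HIV-1 LTR spanning the origin. These appear to be backbone remnants or incidental matches rather than functional parts.
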