Addgene plasmid #225454: pcDNA3puro-mGFP-FXR1-N1-KH12mut (T236D H237D K299D N300D)
Purpose: Express mEGFP-fusion protein of FXR1 isoform a (T236D H237D K299D N300D)
Depositing lab: Christine Mayr. Depositing organization: Memorial Sloan-Kettering Cancer Center. Publication: The FXR1 network acts as signaling scaffold for actomyosin remodeling. Chen X, Fansler MM, Janjoš U, Ule J, Mayr C. Cell. 5 August 2024. doi: 10.1016/j.cell.2024.07.015. PubMed 37961296.
Backbone
  Vector backbone: pcDNA3-puro
  Backbone manufacturer: Mayr Lab
  Vector type: Mammalian Expression
Growth in bacteria
  Bacterial resistance: Ampicillin, 100 μg/mL
  Growth temperature: 37°C
  Growth strain: DH5alpha
  Copy number: High Copy
Gene/Insert
  Gene/Insert name: FXR1 isoform a
  Species: H. sapiens (human)
  Mutation: T236D H237D K299D N300D
  Entrez Gene: FXR1 (a.k.a. CMYP9A, CMYP9B, FXR1P, MYOPMIL, MYORIBF)
  Promoter: CMV
  Tag / fusion protein: mEGFP (N terminal on insert)
  Cloning method: Other
Terms and licenses: Academic/Nonprofit Terms; Industry Terms: Not Available to Industry
Depositor comments: Resistant to shRNA TRCN0000164818 (target sequence CCAGCGAATCTCATCACAGTA). Please visit https://doi.org/10.1101/2023.11.05.565677 for bioRxiv preprint.
How to cite: pcDNA3puro-mGFP-FXR1-N1-KH12mut (T236D H237D K299D N300D) was a gift from Christine Mayr (Addgene plasmid # 225454 ; http://n2t.net/addgene:225454 ; RRID:Addgene_225454)
