>Addgene plasmid #225454 | pcDNA3puro-mGFP-FXR1-N1-KH12mut (T236D H237D K299D N300D) | depositor partial sequence | sequence record 441698 | region with mutations
CGTTGGAAAAGTAATTGGAGATGATGGCAAAGTTATTCAAG
